Addgene plasmid #219913: pCfb13240
Purpose: The base plasmid of TUNEYALI for TF50
Depositing lab: Irina Borodina. Depositing organization: Danmarks Tekniske Universitet. Publication: High-throughput metabolic engineering of Yarrowia lipolytica through gene expression tuning. Jiang W, Wang S, Ahlheit D, Fumagalli T, Yang Z, Ramanathan S, Jiang X, Weber T, Dahlin J, Borodina I. Proc Natl Acad Sci U S A. 2025 Jun 10;122(23):e2426686122. doi: 10.1073/pnas.2426686122. Epub 2025 Jun 3. PubMed 40460129.
Backbone
  Vector backbone: Our own backbone
  Vector type: Yeast Expression
  Selectable markers: Hygromycin
Growth in bacteria
  Bacterial resistance: Ampicillin, 100 μg/mL
  Growth temperature: 37°C
  Growth strain: DH5alpha
  Copy number: High Copy
Gene/Insert
  Gene/Insert name: Contains gRNA targeting TF50 (YALI1_F21426g) and homologous arm matching TF50
  gRNA/shRNA sequence: CTCAGCGACTTCCAACACCG
  Species: Yarrowia lipolytica
  Cloning method: Gibson Cloning
Terms and licenses: Academic/Nonprofit Terms; Industry Terms: Not Available to Industry
Depositor comments: This plasmid contains gRNA targeting TF50 (YALI1_F21426g) and homologous arm matching TF50, which can be used for library construction by inserting promoters using a golden gate or directly knocking TF50 out.
How to cite: pCfb13240 was a gift from Irina Borodina (Addgene plasmid # 219913 ; http://n2t.net/addgene:219913 ; RRID:Addgene_219913)
