[The description below was written by a language model from this plasmid's Addgene catalogue record and pLannotate feature annotations shown in this document.]
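Description:
pCfb13240 is a yeast expression-type plasmid for genome editing in Yarrowia lipolytica, built on the depositors' own backbone by Gibson assembly and serving as the TF50 "base plasmid" of the TUNEYALI gene expression tuning system. In E. coli it is maintained at high copy through a ColE1/pUC-type origin and selected with ampicillin via a complete β-lactamase gene and its promoter. Selection in yeast relies on hygromycin: the sequenced 7.1 kb record contains a hygromycin phosphotransferase coding region followed by a CYC1 terminator. The promoter driving this marker is not annotated, and no yeast replication element is identified in the feature table.

The functional payload is a guide RNA directed against the transcription factor gene designated TF50 (YALI1_F21426g), together with homology arms matching that locus to act as a repair template. The annotation shows a tRNA element immediately upstream of a Streptococcus pyogenes Cas9 guide RNA scaffold, with a short gap between them where the spacer would sit. This fits a tRNA-fused guide expression design in which tRNA processing releases the mature guide. No Cas9 gene is annotated, so the nuclease presumably has to come from elsewhere. Two minimal FRT sites in opposite orientations are also detected, though the record does not explain their role. The remaining hits (short His-tag, KanR, lacZα, rrnB terminator and 5S rRNA fragments) look like backbone remnants rather than functional parts.

According to the depositor, the plasmid can be used in two ways. Promoters can be inserted by Golden Gate cloning to build libraries that alter TF50 expression at its native locus, or the plasmid can be used directly to knock TF50 out. It is intended for high-throughput metabolic engineering screens.
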