Features (pLannotate 1.2.2; 15 found; start..end, strand, type, name):
    367..437     +  ncRNA          tRNA: Accession: RF00005 - tRNA
    459..533     +  misc_RNA       gRNA scaffold: guide RNA scaffold for the Streptococcus pyogenes CRISPR/Cas9 system
    866..882     +  CDS            9xHis (fragment): 9xHis affinity tag
    938..971     -  protein_bind   FRT (minimal): supports FLP-mediated excision but not integration (Turan and Bode, 2011) FLP recombinase from the Saccharomyces cerevisiae 2μ plasmid
   1015..1055    -  terminator     rrnB T1 terminator (fragment): transcription terminator T1 from the E. coli rrnB gene
   1057..1172    -  ncRNA          5S rRNA: Accession: RF00001 - 5S ribosomal RNA
   1203..1227    +  CDS            KanR (fragment): aminoglycoside phosphotransferase; aph(3')-Ia; confers resistance to kanamycin
   1257..1353    +  promoter       AmpR promoter (fragment): bla
   1356..2216    +  CDS            AmpR: β-lactamase; bla; confers resistance to ampicillin, carbenicillin, and related antibiotics
   2338..2926    +  rep_origin     ori: high-copy-number ColE1/pMB1/pBR322/pUC origin of replication
   3151..3168    +  terminator     rrnB T2 terminator (fragment): transcription terminator T2 from the E. coli rrnB gene
   3193..3212    -  CDS            lacZα (fragment): LacZα fragment of β-galactosidase; lacZ fragment
   3682..3715    +  protein_bind   FRT (minimal): supports FLP-mediated excision but not integration (Turan and Bode, 2011) FLP recombinase from the Saccharomyces cerevisiae 2μ plasmid
   4863..5884    +  CDS            HygR (fragment): aminoglycoside phosphotransferase from E. coli; aph(4)-Ia; confers resistance to hygromycin
   5886..6119    +  terminator     CYC1 terminator (fragment): S. cerevisiae CYC1; transcription terminator for CYC1
>Addgene plasmid #219913 | pCfb13240 | addgene full sequence | sequence record 435433 | Addgene NGS Result
TTCGTAGATAATGGAATACAAATGGATATCCAGAGTATACACATGGATAGTATACACTGACACGACAATT
CTGTATCTCTTTATGTTAACTACTGTGAGGCATTAAATAGAGCTTGATATATAAAATGTTACATTTCACA
GTCTGAACTTTTGCAGATTACCTAATTTGGTAAGATATTAATTATGAACTGAAAGTTGATGGCATCCCTA
AATTTGATGCAACGGAATGCGTGCGATAGTGAATCATTGCTAACAGATCAAGTAATCGTATCAATCGTTC
CACGTCTTATCCAGACTCGATTTCCGCCCTAACCTAAGGAAACTGCTGAGTAATTTCGAGGTTGGTTCCT
AACAAAAGCCAAGAAACGCGCCGATGGTTTAGTGGTAAAATCCATCGTTGCCATCGATGGGCCCCCGGTT
CGATTCCGGGTCGGCGCACTCAGCGACTTCCAACACCGGTTTTAGAGCTAGAAATAGCAAGTTAAAATAA
GGCTAGTCCGTTATCAACTTGAAAAAGTGGCACCGAGTCGGTGGTGCTTTTTTTGTGTGGGTACGGTACT
CCACATATCACGTAATGTACCTCCTATCACCCTTTAGCCCGTGTATCGTACGTCCCTGTGCTGTACCTTA
CATGCGTCACACACTCCTCCAAGTGCAATTATCAAATCGAGACGATTCTCCAGCCTCTCCCAATTTCACG
TTGAACTTTATTTTGCTGAGACTGAAGAGCTCTTCAATGCTGACGTGGCAGGTGGTGATGAGCCTGCCCC
CGATGTTGATGCTGTTGCTGACACTGCACCCGTTGAACCTCCTGCGGGTGCTGATACTCCTGTTGACGCT
ACGGCTTCCTGTGGAGACCCACCACCCACCACCACCACCACCCACCACTGTGACCGAGATCGCGTGCATT
CGCGGCCGCATTTAAATCCCCACTTCAGAAGTTCCTATACTTTCTAGAGAATAGGAACTTCACTATAGAG
TCGAATAAGGGCGACACCCCATAATTAGCCCGGGCGAAAGGCCCAGTCTTTCGACTGAGCCTTTCGTTTT
ATTTGATGCCTGGCAGTTCCCTACTCTCGCATGGGGAGTCCCCACACTACCATCGGCGCTACGGCGTTTC
ACTTCTGAGTTCGGCATGGGGTCAGGTGGGACCACCGCGCTACTGCCGCCAGGCAAACAAGGGGTGTTAT
GAGCCATATTCAGGTATAAATGGGCTCGCGATAATGTTCAGAATTGGTTAATTGGTTGTAACACTGACCC
CTATTTGTTTATTTTTCTAAATACATTCAAATATGTATCCGCTCATGAGACAATAACCCTGATAAATGCT
TCAATAATATTGAAAAAGGAAGAATATGAGTATTCAACATTTCCGTGTCGCCCTTATTCCCTTTTTTGCG
GCATTTTGCCTTCCTGTTTTTGCTCACCCAGAAACGCTGGTGAAAGTAAAAGATGCTGAAGATCAGTTGG
GTGCACGAGTGGGTTACATCGAACTGGATCTCAACAGCGGTAAGATCCTTGAGAGTTTTCGCCCCGAAGA
ACGTTTTCCAATGATGAGCACTTTTAAAGTTCTGCTATGTGGCGCGGTATTATCCCGTATTGACGCCGGG
CAAGAGCAACTCGGTCGCCGCATACACTATTCTCAGAATGACTTGGTTGAGTACTCACCAGTCACAGAAA
AGCATCTTACGGATGGCATGACAGTAAGAGAATTATGCAGTGCTGCCATAACCATGAGTGATAACACTGC
GGCCAACTTACTTCTGACAACGATCGGAGGACCGAAGGAGCTAACCGCTTTTTTGCACAACATGGGGGAT
CATGTAACTCGCCTTGATCGTTGGGAACCGGAGCTGAATGAAGCCATACCAAACGACGAGCGTGACACCA
CGATGCCTGTAGCGATGGCAACAACGTTGCGCAAACTATTAACTGGCGAACTACTTACTCTAGCTTCCCG
GCAACAATTAATAGACTGGATGGAGGCGGATAAAGTTGCAGGACCACTTCTGCGCTCGGCCCTTCCGGCT
GGCTGGTTTATTGCTGATAAATCCGGAGCCGGTGAGCGTGGTTCTCGCGGTATCATCGCAGCGCTGGGGC
CAGATGGTAAGCCCTCCCGTATCGTAGTTATCTACACGACGGGGAGTCAGGCAACTATGGATGAACGAAA
TAGACAGATCGCTGAGATAGGTGCCTCACTGATTAAGCATTGGTAAGCAGAGCATTACGCTGACTTGACG
GGACGGCGCAAGCTCATGACCAAAATCCCTTAACGTGAGTTACGCGCGCGTCGTTCCACTGAGCGTCAGA
CCCCGTAGAAAAGATCAAAGGATCTTCTTGAGATCCTTTTTTTCTGCGCGTAATCTGCTGCTTGCAAACA
AAAAAACCACCGCTACCAGCGGTGGTTTGTTTGCCGGATCAAGAGCTACCAACTCTTTTTCCGAAGGTAA
CTGGCTTCAGCAGAGCGCAGATACCAAATACTGTTCTTCTAGTGTAGCCGTAGTTAGCCCACCACTTCAA
GAACTCTGTAGCACCGCCTACATACCTCGCTCTGCTAATCCTGTTACCAGTGGCTGCTGCCAGTGGCGAT
AAGTCGTGTCTTACCGGGTTGGACTCAAGACGATAGTTACCGGATAAGGCGCAGCGGTCGGGCTGAACGG
GGGGTTCGTGCACACAGCCCAGCTTGGAGCGAACGACCTACACCGAACTGAGATACCTACAGCGTGAGCT
ATGAGAAAGCGCCACGCTTCCCGAAGGGAGAAAGGCGGACAGGTATCCGGTAAGCGGCAGGGTCGGAACA
GGAGAGCGCACGAGGGAGCTTCCAGGGGGAAACGCCTGGTATCTTTATAGTCCTGTCGGGTTTCGCCACC
TCTGACTTGAGCGTCGATTTTTGTGATGCTCGTCAGGGGGGCGGAGCCTATGGAAAAACGCCAGCAACGC
GGCCTTTTTACGGTTCCTGGCCTTTTGCTGGCCTTTTGCTCACATGTTCTTTCCTGCGTTATCCCCTGAT
TCTGTGGATAACCGTATTACCGCCTTTGAGTGAGCTGATACCGCTCGCCGCAGCCGAACGACCGAGCGCA
GCGAGTCAGTGAGCGAGGAAGCGGAAGGCGAGAGTAGGGAACTGCCAGGCATCAAACTAAGCAGAAGGCC
CCTGACGGATGGCCTTTTTGCGTTTCTACAAACTCTTTCTGTGTTGTAAAACGACGGCCAGTCTTAAGCT
CGGGCCCCCTGGGCGGTTCTGATAACGAGTAATCGTTAATCCGCAAATAACGTAAAAACCCGCTTCGGCG
GGTTTTTTTATGGGGGGAGTTTAGGGAAAGAGCATTTGTCAGAATATTTAAGGGCGCCTGTCACTTTGCT
TGATATATGAGAATTATTTAACCTTATAAATGAGAAAAAAGCAACGCACTTTAAATAAGATACGTTGCTT
TTTCGATTGATGAACACCTATAATTAAACTATTCATCTATTATTTATGATTTTTTGTATATACAATATTT
CTAGTTTGTTAAAGAGAATTAAGAAAATAAATCTCGAAAATAATAAAGGGAAAATCAGTTTTTGATATCA
AAATTATACATGTCAACGATAATACAAAATATAATACAAACTATAAGATGTTATCAGTATTTATTATGCA
TTTAGAATAAATTTTGTGTCGCCCTTATTCGACTCACTATAGAAGTTCCTATTCTCTAGAAAGTATAGGA
ACTTCACTTCATTTTATTTAAATTTGCGGCCGCTATGTCTGATAAAAGGATGTAACATAGGCAAGCTGCT
CGTGAGTGTTGAGTACGAACCTTAGATCCAAATCACCCGCACCCACGGATATACTTGCTTGAATATACAG
TAGTAAGGAGTTTGGCGCCCGTTTTTTCGAGCCCCACACGTTTCGGTGAGTATGAGCGGCGGCAGATTCG
AGCGTTTCCGGTTTCCGCGGCTGGACGAGAGCCCATGATGGGGGCTCCCACCACCAGCAATCAGGGCCCT
GATTACACACCCACCTGTAATGTCATGCTGTTCATCGTGGTTAATGCTGCTGTGTGCTGTGTGTGTGTGT
TGTTTGGCGCTCATTGTTGCGTTATGCAGCGTACACCACAATATTGGAAGCTTATTAGCCTTTCTATTTT
TTCGTTTGCAAGGCTTAACAACATTGCTGTGGAGAGGGATGGGGATATGGAGGCCGCTGGAGGGAGTCGG
AGAGGCGTTTTGGAGCGGCTTGGCCTGGCGCCCAGCTCGCGAAACGCACCTAGGACCCTTTGGCACGCCG
AAATGTGCCACTTTTCAGTCTAGTAACGCCTTACCTACGTCATTCCATGCATGCATGTTTGCGCCTTTTT
TCCCTTGCCCTTGATCGCCACACAGTACAGTGCACTGTACAGTGGAGGTTTTGGGGGGGTCTTAGATGGG
AGCTAAAAGCGGCCTAGCGGTACACTAGTGGGATTGTATGGAGTGGCATGGAGCCTAGGTGGAGCCTGAC
AGGACGCACGACCGGCTAGCCCGTGACAGACGATGGGTGGCTCCTGTTGTCCACCGCGTACAAATGTTTG
GGCCAAAGTCTTGTCAGCCTTGCTTGCGAACCTAATTCCCAATTTTGTCACTTCGCACCCCCATTGATCG
AGCCCTAACCCCTGCCCATCAGGCAATCCAATTAAGCTCGCATTGTCTGCCTTGTTTAGTTTGGCTCCTG
CCCGTTTCGGCGTCCACTTGCACAAACACAAACAAGCATTATATATAAGGCTCGTCTCTCCCTCCCAACC
ACACTCACTTTTTTGCCCGTCTTCCCTTGCTAACACAAAAGTCAAGAACACAAACAACCACCCCAACCCC
CTTACACACAAGACATATCTACAGCAATGGGTAAAAAGCCTGAACTCACCGCGACGTCTGTCGAGAAGTT
TCTGATCGAAAAGTTCGACAGCGTCTCCGACCTGATGCAGCTCTCGGAGGGCGAAGAATCTCGTGCTTTC
AGCTTCGATGTAGGAGGGCGTGGATATGTCCTGCGGGTAAATAGCTGCGCCGATGGTTTCTACAAAGATC
GTTATGTTTATCGGCACTTTGCATCGGCCGCGCTCCCGATTCCGGAAGTGCTTGACATTGGGGAATTCAG
CGAGAGCCTGACCTATTGCATCTCCCGCCGTGCACAGGGTGTCACGTTGCAAGACCTGCCTGAAACCGAA
CTGCCCGCTGTTCTGCAGCCGGTCGCGGAGGCAATGGATGCCATTGCTGCGGCCGATCTTAGCCAGACGA
GCGGGTTCGGCCCATTCGGACCGCAAGGAATCGGTCAATACACTACATGGCGTGATTTCATATGCGCGAT
TGCTGATCCCCATGTGTATCACTGGCAAACTGTGATGGACGACACCGTCAGTGCGTCCGTCGCGCAGGCT
CTCGATGAGCTGATGCTTTGGGCCGAGGACTGCCCCGAAGTCCGGCACCTCGTGCACGCGGATTTCGGCT
CCAACAATGTCCTGACGGACAATGGCCGCATAACAGCGGTCATTGACTGGAGCGAGGCGATGTTCGGGGA
TTCCCAATACGAGGTCGCCAACATCTTCTTCTGGAGGCCGTGGTTGGCTTGTATGGAGCAGCAGACGCGC
TACTTCGAGCGGAGGCATCCGGAGCTTGCAGGATCGCCGCGGCTCCGGGCGTATATGCTCCGCATTGGTC
TTGACCAACTCTATCAGAGCTTGGTTGACGGCAATTTCGATGATGCAGCTTGGGCGCAGGGTCGATGCGA
CGCAATCGTCCGATCCGGAGCCGGGACTGTCGGGCGTACACAAATCGCCCGCAGAAGCGCGGCCGTCTGG
ACCGATGGCTGTGTAGAAGTACTCGCCGATAGTGGAAACCGACGCCCCAGCACTCGTCCGAGGGCAAAGG
AATAATCATGTAATTAGTTATGTCACGCTTACATTCACGCCCTCCCCCCACATCCGCTCTAACCGAAAAG
GAAGGAGTTAGACAACCTGAAGTCTAGGTCCCTATTTATTTTTTTATAGTTATGTTAGTATTAAGAACGT
TATTTATATTTCAAATTTTTCTTTTTTTTCTGTACAGACGCGTGTACGCATGTAACATTATACTGAAAAC
CTTGCTTGAGAAGGTTTTGGGACGCTCGAGCAGGCTTGGAGGCGACGTGGCAGTGGCTCGCGGGAGGATC
GGCGGGAAACTCCGGGATATCCGTCGAGAGTTTACACGTGAATGGGCAGCGCAATCCGTTGACGACGATA
CGACTGGCAAAGTAGCGACGATACCTGCCAGACAGGTGACATGTGCAGGCCGCACTAACAAGGAAACGGG
CGCTGGGGGGGGCGGGCTTCTAGACTTTGCCCTTGAACAGGAATCTAGTGGGGGCTTGTCTTTCCGCCAA
TGGGGGAGCGCCTGTTGAGCGACCGTGCATGCTGGAACGCCAAGTGTATGTACAGCTGGTGGTCTCGCAG
CGGTATGTGACGGGACTTACATCTCTCGTTTTTTCATGACCACGTTTTCACAGGCTCGGAGGTACGTTAA
AGTTTTGAAGGCTGCATCTGAACCGAGGTATGGGGGAGTTTGAACAGCAACAGTGTTGGGGCTGAGGGGG
CCAAGATCGGGGCAAGCAGAGGTCTTAGATCAATTGTGGGGATCCCAAAGGGCTCGTTATCACCTTTTTC
CACCCAATTCGGGTCCCAATTGATCCACTACTGGCTTGCCCAAGTTACCCCAGAAATGCCGCCCCGGATT
TCTCCAAAAACCTAATAAGCTTCATGGAACTTGGTGGAAGTGACTTTCTACAGAGTGGAGAGAACCGTGG
ACACGTGGCAATGGCGCTGACCGTGTCCCCGAGCCGAATCGACGTGAGGGGAGAACGGAGTATCTGCGGT
CATGTGACCTTCCAGAGCGGCGTCGCCAGTGTGCACGCGGTGACCCCCAGTTTGGGTCTCTGTCACACGC
ATACTACCTCGGCTCTCCACATGCTGAACTTTATCTTTCGTGGGGATCATACCGAAAGTTGCAACTACCA
GGTGTATATAAAGCCTGGTAGACTCCCCCCACTTTGGACCTCATCCAACCAAGACACACAAAAATGGACC
GACTTAACAACCTCGCCACCCAGCTCGAGCAGAACCCCGCCAA
